Addgene plasmid #96939: pMSCVpuro-TagRFP657
Purpose: Retroviral plasmid containing TagRFP657 for labeling of cells
Depositing lab: Lee Grimes. Publication: A guide to choosing fluorescent protein combinations for flow cytometric analysis based on spectral overlap. Kleeman B, Olsson A, Newkold T, Kofron M, DeLay M, Hildeman D, Grimes HL. Cytometry A. 2018 Mar 13. doi: 10.1002/cyto.a.23360. PubMed 29533508.
Backbone
  Vector backbone: MSCVpuro
  Backbone size w/o insert (bp): 6295
  Total vector size (bp): 7011
  Vector type: Mammalian Expression
  Selectable markers: Puromycin
Growth in bacteria
  Bacterial resistance: Ampicillin, 100 μg/mL
  Growth temperature: 37°C
  Growth strain: NEB Stable
  Copy number: High Copy
Gene/Insert
  Gene/Insert name: Tag Red Fluorescent Protein 657 (alt name: TagRFP657)
  Species: Synthetic
  Insert size (bp): 714
  Cloning method: Gibson Cloning
  Sequencing primers: 5′ MSCVpuro 5 primer; 3′ MSCVpuro 3 primer
Terms and licenses: Academic/Nonprofit Terms; Industry Terms: Not Available to Industry
Depositor comments: Base vector obtained from Robert Hawley.
How to cite: pMSCVpuro-TagRFP657 was a gift from Lee Grimes (Addgene plasmid # 96939 ; http://n2t.net/addgene:96939 ; RRID:Addgene_96939)
