[The description below was written by a language model from this plasmid's Addgene catalogue record and pLannotate feature annotations shown in this document.]
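Description:
pMSCVpuro-TagRFP657 is a gammaretroviral transfer plasmid built on the MSCVpuro (murine stem cell virus) backbone and designed to label mammalian cells with the far-red fluorescent protein TagRFP657. It is propagated in E. coli through a high-copy ColE1/pUC-type origin with ampicillin selection from the bla gene and its own promoter. The bacterial portion also carries non-functional remnants of earlier cloning vectors (fragments of lacI, lacZα, rop, bom and the tetracycline resistance gene, plus a lac promoter/operator). These play no evident role in the construct's use.

The retroviral unit is bounded by 5′ and 3′ long terminal repeats from murine embryonic stem cell virus. Downstream of the 5′ LTR lie the MESV Ψ packaging signal and a truncated gag segment lacking its start codon, which together support encapsidation of the genomic RNA without producing Gag protein. The synthetic TagRFP657 coding sequence, about 0.7 kb and inserted by Gibson assembly, follows directly. No separate promoter is annotated upstream of it, so it is presumably transcribed from the 5′ LTR. An internal mouse PGK promoter then drives puromycin N-acetyltransferase, allowing puromycin selection of transduced cells independently of the reporter. Because gag, pol and env functions are absent (only a short env fragment is annotated, outside the LTR-flanked unit), virus production requires packaging functions supplied in trans.

The record describes the plasmid as a tool for fluorescently labelling cells, and it was deposited with a study on choosing fluorescent protein combinations for flow cytometry. The depositor and repository-sequenced records differ slightly in length (about 7.0 kb each) but show identical feature content.
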