Features (pLannotate 1.2.2; 19 found; start..end, strand, type, name):
    579..920     +  misc_feature   MESV Ψ: packaging signal of murine embryonic stem cell virus
    987..1403    +  CDS            gag (truncated): truncated Moloney murine leukemia virus (MMLV) gag gene lacking the start codon
   1431..2129    +  CDS            TagRFP657: TagRFP657 is a basic (constitutively fluorescent) far red fluorescent protein published in 2010, derived from Entacmaea quadricolor. It has low acid sensitivity.
   2146..2645    +  promoter       PGK promoter: mouse phosphoglycerate kinase 1 promoter
   2666..3265    +  CDS            PuroR: puromycin N-acetyltransferase; pac from Streptomyces alboniger; confers resistance to puromycin
   3365..3879    +  LTR            3' LTR: 3' long terminal repeat from murine embryonic stem cell virus
   4072..4088    -  protein_bind   lac operator: The lac repressor binds to the lac operator to inhibit transcription in E. coli. This inhibition can be relieved by adding lactose or isopropyl-β-D-thiogalactopyranoside (IPTG). lac repressor encoded by lacI
   4096..4126    -  promoter       lac promoter: promoter for the E. coli lac operon
   4141..4162    -  protein_bind   CAP binding site: CAP binding activates transcription in the presence of cAMP. E. coli catabolite activator protein
   4175..4267    -  CDS            lacI (fragment): lac repressor; lacI; The lac repressor binds to the lac operator to inhibit transcription in E. coli. This inhibition can be relieved by adding lactose or isopropyl-β-D-thiogalactopyranoside (IPTG).
   4450..5038    -  rep_origin     ori: high-copy-number ColE1/pMB1/pBR322/pUC origin of replication
   5209..6069    -  CDS            AmpR: β-lactamase; bla; confers resistance to ampicillin, carbenicillin, and related antibiotics
   6070..6174    -  promoter       AmpR promoter: bla
   6269..6304    +  CDS            rop (fragment): Rop protein, which maintains plasmids at low copy number; rop
   6406..6505    +  misc_feature   bom (fragment): basis of mobility region from pBR322
   6511..6660    -  CDS            lacZα (fragment): LacZα fragment of β-galactosidase; lacZ fragment
   6660..6861    -  CDS            TcR (fragment): tetracycline efflux protein; tet; confers resistance to tetracycline
   6862..6960    +  CDS            env (fragment): murine leukemia virus gPr80 envelope polyprotein precursor; env; proteolytically cleaved into gp70SU and p15TM subunits
   7002..515     +  LTR            5' LTR (across the origin): 5' long terminal repeat from murine embryonic stem cell virus
>Addgene plasmid #96939 | pMSCVpuro-TagRFP657 | depositor full sequence | sequence record 178463 | pMSCVpuro-TagRFP657 sequence 7003 bps
TGAAAGACCCCACCTGTAGGTTTGGCAAGCTAGCTTAAGTAACGCCATTTTGCAAGGCATGGAAAATACA
TAACTGAGAATAGAGAAGTTCAGATCAAGGTTAGGAACAGAGAGACAGCAGAATATGGGCCAAACAGGAT
ATCTGTGGTAAGCAGTTCCTGCCCCGGCTCAGGGCCAAGAACAGATGGTCCCCAGATGCGGTCCCGCCCT
CAGCAGTTTCTAGAGAACCATCAGATGTTTCCAGGGTGCCCCAAGGACCTGAAATGACCCTGTGCCTTAT
TTGAACTAACCAATCAGTTCGCTTCTCGCTTCTGTTCGCGCGCTTCTGCTCCCCGAGCTCAATAAAAGAG
CCCACAACCCCTCACTCGGCGCGCCAGTCCTCCGATAGACTGCGTCGCCCGGGTACCCGTATTCCCAATA
AAGCCTCTTGCTGTTTGCATCCGAATCGTGGACTCGCTGATCCTTGGGAGGGTCTCCTCAGATTGATTGA
CTGCCCACCTCGGGGGTCTTTCATTTGGAGGTTCCACCGAGATTTGGAGACCCCTGCCCAGGGACCACCG
ACCCCCCCGCCGGGAGGTAAGCTGGCCAGCGGTCGTTTCGTGTCTGTCTCTGTCTTTGTGCGTGTTTGTG
CCGGCATCTAATGTTTGCGCCTGCGTCTGTACTAGTTAGCTAACTAGCTCTGTATCTGGCGGACCCGTGG
TGGAACTGACGAGTTCTGAACACCCGGCCGCAACCCTGGGAGACGTCCCAGGGACTTTGGGGGCCGTTTT
TGTGGCCCGACCTGAGGAAGGGAGTCGATGTGGAATCCGACCCCGTCAGGATATGTGGTTCTGGTAGGAG
ACGAGAACCTAAAACAGTTCCCGCCTCCGTCTGAATTTTTGCTTTCGGTTTGGAACCGAAGCCGCGCGTC
TTGTCTGCTGCAGCGCTGCAGCATCGTTCTGTGTTGTCTCTGTCTGACTGTGTTTCTGTATTTGTCTGAA
AATTAGGGCCAGACTGTTACCACTCCCTTAAGTTTGACCTTAGGTCACTGGAAAGATGTCGAGCGGATCG
CTCACAACCAGTCGGTAGATGTCAAGAAGAGACGTTGGGTTACCTTCTGCTCTGCAGAATGGCCAACCTT
TAACGTCGGATGGCCGCGAGACGGCACCTTTAACCGAGACCTCATCACCCAGGTTAAGATCAAGGTCTTT
TCACCTGGCCCGCATGGACACCCAGACCAGGTCCCCTACATCGTGACCTGGGAAGCCTTGGCTTTTGACC
CCCCTCCCTGGGTCAAGCCCTTTGTACACCCTAAGCCTCCGCCTCCTCTTCCTCCATCCGCCCCGTCTCT
CCCCCTTGAACCTCCTCGTTCGACCCCGCCTCGATCCTCCCTTTATCCAGCCCTCACTCCTTCTCTAGGC
GCCGGAATTAGATCTCTCGAGGTTGCCACCATGAGCGAGCTGATAACAGAAAACATGCACATGAAGCTCT
ACATGGAAGGTACCGTCAACAACCACCATTTCAAGTGTACTTCTGAAGGCGAAGGTAAGCCTTACGAAGG
CACCCAAACCCAACGCATTAAAGTAGTGGAAGGGGGACCCCTGCCCTTCGCCTTCGATATTTTGGCAACA
AGCTTCATGTACGGAAGTCATACGTTTATCAATCATACGCAGGGGATCCCTGATTTCTGGAAACAGAGTT
TCCCAGAGGGGTTCACGTGGGAGCGAGTAACTACTTACGAGGACGGCGGGGTACTGACAGCCACACAAGA
TACATCTCTTCAGGATGGCTGCTTGATCTATAATGTGAAGATTCGCGGCGTTAACTTTCCCAGTAACGGC
CCTGTCATGCAGAAAAAAACGCTTGGGTGGGAGGCTCACACAGAAATGCTCTACCCAGCAGATGGGGGTC
TGGAGGGTAGAACTGCTCTGGCCCTGAAGCTCGTGGGCGGCGGTCACCTCATTTGCAACTTTAAAACCAC
CTATCGGTCTAAGAAGCCAGCAAAGAACCTCAAGATGCCCGGAGTTTATTATGTTGACTACAGGCTCGAG
CGGATCAAGGAAGCTGACAAGGAGACCTACGTGGAGCAGCATGAAGTTGCAGTAGCTCGCTACTGCGATT
TGCCATCTAAGTTGGGCCATAAGCTGAATTGAAACGAATTCTACCGGGTAGGGGAGGCGCTTTTCCCAAG
GCAGTCTGGAGCATGCGCTTTAGCAGCCCCGCTGGGCACTTGGCGCTACACAAGTGGCCTCTGGCCTCGC
ACACATTCCACATCCACCGGTAGGCGCCAACCGGCTCCGTTCTTTGGTGGCCCCTTCGCGCCACCTTCTA
CTCCTCCCCTAGTCAGGAAGTTCCCCCCCGCCCCGCAGCTCGCGTCGTGCAGGACGTGACAAATGGAAGT
AGCACGTCTCACTAGTCTCGTGCAGATGGACAGCACCGCTGAGCAATGGAAGCGGGTAGGCCTTTGGGGC
AGCGGCCAATAGCAGCTTTGCTCCTTCGCTTTCTGGGCTCAGAGGCTGGGAAGGGGTGGGTCCGGGGGCG
GGCTCAGGGGCGGGCTCAGGGGCGGGGCGGGCGCCCGAAGGTCCTCCGGAGGCCCGGCATTCTGCACGCT
TCAAAAGCGCACGTCTGCCGCGCTGTTCTCCTCTTCCTCATCTCCGGGCCTTTCGACCTGCAGCCCAAGC
TTACCATGACCGAGTACAAGCCCACGGTGCGCCTCGCCACCCGCGACGACGTCCCCAGGGCCGTACGCAC
CCTCGCCGCCGCGTTCGCCGACTACCCCGCCACGCGCCACACCGTCGATCCGGACCGCCACATCGAGCGG
GTCACCGAGCTGCAAGAACTCTTCCTCACGCGCGTCGGGCTCGACATCGGCAAGGTGTGGGTCGCGGACG
ACGGCGCCGCGGTGGCGGTCTGGACCACGCCGGAGAGCGTCGAAGCGGGGGCGGTGTTCGCCGAGATCGG
CCCGCGCATGGCCGAGTTGAGCGGTTCCCGGCTGGCCGCGCAGCAACAGATGGAAGGCCTCCTGGCGCCG
CACCGGCCCAAGGAGCCCGCGTGGTTCCTGGCCACCGTCGGCGTCTCGCCCGACCACCAGGGCAAGGGTC
TGGGCAGCGCCGTCGTGCTCCCCGGAGTGGAGGCGGCCGAGCGCGCCGGGGTGCCCGCCTTCCTGGAGAC
CTCCGCGCCCCGCAACCTCCCCTTCTACGAGCGGCTCGGCTTCACCGTCACCGCCGACGTCGAGGTGCCC
GAAGGACCGCGCACCTGGTGCATGACCCGCAAGCCCGGTGCCTGACGCCCGCCCCACGACCCGCAGCGCC
CGACCGAAAGGAGCGCACGACCCCATGCATCGATAAAATAAAAGATTTTATTTAGTCTCCAGAAAAAGGG
GGGAATGAAAGACCCCACCTGTAGGTTTGGCAAGCTAGCTTAAGTAACGCCATTTTGCAAGGCATGGAAA
ATACATAACTGAGAATAGAGAAGTTCAGATCAAGGTTAGGAACAGAGAGACAGCAGAATATGGGCCAAAC
AGGATATCTGTGGTAAGCAGTTCCTGCCCCGGCTCAGGGCCAAGAACAGATGGTCCCCAGATGCGGTCCC
GCCCTCAGCAGTTTCTAGAGAACCATCAGATGTTTCCAGGGTGCCCCAAGGACCTGAAATGACCCTGTGC
CTTATTTGAACTAACCAATCAGTTCGCTTCTCGCTTCTGTTCGCGCGCTTCTGCTCCCCGAGCTCAATAA
AAGAGCCCACAACCCCTCACTCGGCGCGCCAGTCCTCCGATAGACTGCGTCGCCCGGGTACCCGTGTATC
CAATAAACCCTCTTGCAGTTGCATCCGACTTGTGGTCTCGCTGTTCCTTGGGAGGGTCTCCTCTGAGTGA
TTGACTACCCGTCAGCGGGGGTCTTTCATGGGTAACAGTTTCTTGAAGTTGGAGAACAACATTCTGAGGG
TAGGAGTCGAATATTAAGTAATCCTGACTCAATTAGCCACTGTTTTGAATCCACATACTCCAATACTCCT
GAAATAGTTCATTATGGACAGCGCAGAAGAGCTGGGGAGAATTAATTCGTAATCATGGTCATAGCTGTTT
CCTGTGTGAAATTGTTATCCGCTCACAATTCCACACAACATACGAGCCGGAAGCATAAAGTGTAAAGCCT
GGGGTGCCTAATGAGTGAGCTAACTCACATTAATTGCGTTGCGCTCACTGCCCGCTTTCCAGTCGGGAAA
CCTGTCGTGCCAGCTGCATTAATGAATCGGCCAACGCGCGGGGAGAGGCGGTTTGCGTATTGGGCGCTCT
TCCGCTTCCTCGCTCACTGACTCGCTGCGCTCGGTCGTTCGGCTGCGGCGAGCGGTATCAGCTCACTCAA
AGGCGGTAATACGGTTATCCACAGAATCAGGGGATAACGCAGGAAAGAACATGTGAGCAAAAGGCCAGCA
AAAGGCCAGGAACCGTAAAAAGGCCGCGTTGCTGGCGTTTTTCCATAGGCTCCGCCCCCCTGACGAGCAT
CACAAAAATCGACGCTCAAGTCAGAGGTGGCGAAACCCGACAGGACTATAAAGATACCAGGCGTTTCCCC
CTGGAAGCTCCCTCGTGCGCTCTCCTGTTCCGACCCTGCCGCTTACCGGATACCTGTCCGCCTTTCTCCC
TTCGGGAAGCGTGGCGCTTTCTCATAGCTCACGCTGTAGGTATCTCAGTTCGGTGTAGGTCGTTCGCTCC
AAGCTGGGCTGTGTGCACGAACCCCCCGTTCAGCCCGACCGCTGCGCCTTATCCGGTAACTATCGTCTTG
AGTCCAACCCGGTAAGACACGACTTATCGCCACTGGCAGCAGCCACTGGTAACAGGATTAGCAGAGCGAG
GTATGTAGGCGGTGCTACAGAGTTCTTGAAGTGGTGGCCTAACTACGGCTACACTAGAAGGACAGTATTT
GGTATCTGCGCTCTGCTGAAGCCAGTTACCTTCGGAAAAAGAGTTGGTAGCTCTTGATCCGGCAAACAAA
CCACCGCTGGTAGCGGTGGTTTTTTTGTTTGCAAGCAGCAGATTACGCGCAGAAAAAAAGGATCTCAAGA
AGATCCTTTGATCTTTTCTACGGGGTCTGACGCTCAGTGGAACGAAAACTCACGTTAAGGGATTTTGGTC
ATGAGATTATCAAAAAGGATCTTCACCTAGATCCTTTTAAATTAAAAATGAAGTTTTAAATCAATCTAAA
GTATATATGAGTAAACTTGGTCTGACAGTTACCAATGCTTAATCAGTGAGGCACCTATCTCAGCGATCTG
TCTATTTCGTTCATCCATAGTTGCCTGACTCCCCGTCGTGTAGATAACTACGATACGGGAGGGCTTACCA
TCTGGCCCCAGTGCTGCAATGATACCGCGAGACCCACGCTCACCGGCTCCAGATTTATCAGCAATAAACC
AGCCAGCCGGAAGGGCCGAGCGCAGAAGTGGTCCTGCAACTTTATCCGCCTCCATCCAGTCTATTAATTG
TTGCCGGGAAGCTAGAGTAAGTAGTTCGCCAGTTAATAGTTTGCGCAACGTTGTTGCCATTGCTACAGGC
ATCGTGGTGTCACGCTCGTCGTTTGGTATGGCTTCATTCAGCTCCGGTTCCCAACGATCAAGGCGAGTTA
CATGATCCCCCATGTTGTGCAAAAAAGCGGTTAGCTCCTTCGGTCCTCCGATCGTTGTCAGAAGTAAGTT
GGCCGCAGTGTTATCACTCATGGTTATGGCAGCACTGCATAATTCTCTTACTGTCATGCCATCCGTAAGA
TGCTTTTCTGTGACTGGTGAGTACTCAACCAAGTCATTCTGAGAATAGTGTATGCGGCGACCGAGTTGCT
CTTGCCCGGCGTCAATACGGGATAATACCGCGCCACATAGCAGAACTTTAAAAGTGCTCATCATTGGAAA
ACGTTCTTCGGGGCGAAAACTCTCAAGGATCTTACCGCTGTTGAGATCCAGTTCGATGTAACCCACTCGT
GCACCCAACTGATCTTCAGCATCTTTTACTTTCACCAGCGTTTCTGGGTGAGCAAAAACAGGAAGGCAAA
ATGCCGCAAAAAAGGGAATAAGGGCGACACGGAAATGTTGAATACTCATACTCTTCCTTTTTCAATATTA
TTGAAGCATTTATCAGGGTTATTGTCTCATGAGCGGATACATATTTGAATGTATTTAGAAAAATAAACAA
ATAGGGGTTCCGCGCACATTTCCCCGAAAAGTGCCACCTGACGTCTAAGAAACCATTATTATCATGACAT
TAACCTATAAAAATAGGCGTATCACGAGGCCCTTTCGTCTCGCGCGTTTCGGTGATGACGGTGAAAACCT
CTGACACATGCAGCTCCCGGAGACGGTCACAGCTTGTCTGTAAGCGGATGCCGGGAGCAGACAAGCCCGT
CAGGGCGCGTCAGCGGGTGTTGGCGGGTGTCGGGGCTGGCTTAACTATGCGGCATCAGAGCAGATTGTAC
TGAGAGTGCACCATATGCGGTGTGAAATACCGCACAGATGCGTAAGGAGAAAATACCGCATCAGGCGCCA
TTCGCCATTCAGGCTGCGCAACTGTTGGGAAGGGCGATCGGTGCGGGCCTCTTCGCTATTACGCCAGCTG
GCGAAAGGGGGATGTGCTGCAAGGCGATTAAGTTGGGTAACGCCAGGGTTTTCCCAGTCACGACGTTGTA
AAACGACGGCGCAAGGAATGGTGCATGCAAGGAGATGGCGCCCAACAGTCCCCCGGCCACGGGGCCTGCC
ACCATACCCACGCCGAAACAAGCGCTCATGAGCCCGAAGTGGCGAGCCCGATCTTCCCCATCGGTGATGT
CGGCGATATAGGCGCCAGCAACCGCACCTGTGGCGCCGGTGATGCCGGCCACGATGCGTCCGGCGTAGAG
GCGATTAGTCCAATTTGTTAAAGACAGGATATCAGTGGTCCAGGCTCTAGTTTTGACTCAACAATATCAC
CAGCTGAAGCCTATAGAGTACGAGCCATAGATAAAATAAAAGATTTTATTTAGTCTCCAGAAAAAGGGGG
GAA
