Features (pLannotate 1.2.2; 19 found; start..end, strand, type, name):
    579..920     +  misc_feature   MESV Ψ: packaging signal of murine embryonic stem cell virus
    987..1403    +  CDS            gag (truncated): truncated Moloney murine leukemia virus (MMLV) gag gene lacking the start codon
   1431..2129    +  CDS            TagRFP657: TagRFP657 is a basic (constitutively fluorescent) far red fluorescent protein published in 2010, derived from Entacmaea quadricolor. It has low acid sensitivity.
   2146..2645    +  promoter       PGK promoter: mouse phosphoglycerate kinase 1 promoter
   2666..3265    +  CDS            PuroR: puromycin N-acetyltransferase; pac from Streptomyces alboniger; confers resistance to puromycin
   3365..3879    +  LTR            3' LTR: 3' long terminal repeat from murine embryonic stem cell virus
   4041..4057    -  protein_bind   lac operator: The lac repressor binds to the lac operator to inhibit transcription in E. coli. This inhibition can be relieved by adding lactose or isopropyl-β-D-thiogalactopyranoside (IPTG). lac repressor encoded by lacI
   4065..4095    -  promoter       lac promoter: promoter for the E. coli lac operon
   4110..4131    -  protein_bind   CAP binding site: CAP binding activates transcription in the presence of cAMP. E. coli catabolite activator protein
   4144..4236    -  CDS            lacI (fragment): lac repressor; lacI; The lac repressor binds to the lac operator to inhibit transcription in E. coli. This inhibition can be relieved by adding lactose or isopropyl-β-D-thiogalactopyranoside (IPTG).
   4419..5007    -  rep_origin     ori: high-copy-number ColE1/pMB1/pBR322/pUC origin of replication
   5178..6038    -  CDS            AmpR: β-lactamase; bla; confers resistance to ampicillin, carbenicillin, and related antibiotics
   6039..6143    -  promoter       AmpR promoter: bla
   6238..6273    +  CDS            rop (fragment): Rop protein, which maintains plasmids at low copy number; rop
   6375..6474    +  misc_feature   bom (fragment): basis of mobility region from pBR322
   6480..6629    -  CDS            lacZα (fragment): LacZα fragment of β-galactosidase; lacZ fragment
   6629..6830    -  CDS            TcR (fragment): tetracycline efflux protein; tet; confers resistance to tetracycline
   6831..6929    +  CDS            env (fragment): murine leukemia virus gPr80 envelope polyprotein precursor; env; proteolytically cleaved into gp70SU and p15TM subunits
   6971..515     +  LTR            5' LTR (across the origin): 5' long terminal repeat from murine embryonic stem cell virus
>Addgene plasmid #96939 | pMSCVpuro-TagRFP657 | addgene full sequence | sequence record 208616 | Addgene NGS Result
TGAAAGACCCCACCTGTAGGTTTGGCAAGCTAGCTTAAGTAACGCCATTTTGCAAGGCATGGAAAATACA
TAACTGAGAATAGAGAAGTTCAGATCAAGGTTAGGAACAGAGAGACAGCAGAATATGGGCCAAACAGGAT
ATCTGTGGTAAGCAGTTCCTGCCCCGGCTCAGGGCCAAGAACAGATGGTCCCCAGATGCGGTCCCGCCCT
CAGCAGTTTCTAGAGAACCATCAGATGTTTCCAGGGTGCCCCAAGGACCTGAAATGACCCTGTGCCTTAT
TTGAACTAACCAATCAGTTCGCTTCTCGCTTCTGTTCGCGCGCTTCTGCTCCCCGAGCTCAATAAAAGAG
CCCACAACCCCTCACTCGGCGCGCCAGTCCTCCGATAGACTGCGTCGCCCGGGTACCCGTATTCCCAATA
AAGCCTCTTGCTGTTTGCATCCGAATCGTGGACTCGCTGATCCTTGGGAGGGTCTCCTCAGATTGATTGA
CTGCCCACCTCGGGGGTCTTTCATTTGGAGGTTCCACCGAGATTTGGAGACCCCTGCCCAGGGACCACCG
ACCCCCCCGCCGGGAGGTAAGCTGGCCAGCGGTCGTTTCGTGTCTGTCTCTGTCTTTGTGCGTGTTTGTG
CCGGCATCTAATGTTTGCGCCTGCGTCTGTACTAGTTAGCTAACTAGCTCTGTATCTGGCGGACCCGTGG
TGGAACTGACGAGTTCTGAACACCCGGCCGCAACCCTGGGAGACGTCCCAGGGACTTTGGGGGCCGTTTT
TGTGGCCCGACCTGAGGAAGGGAGTCGATGTGGAATCCGACCCCGTCAGGATATGTGGTTCTGGTAGGAG
ACGAGAACCTAAAACAGTTCCCGCCTCCGTCTGAATTTTTGCTTTCGGTTTGGAACCGAAGCCGCGCGTC
TTGTCTGCTGCAGCGCTGCAGCATCGTTCTGTGTTGTCTCTGTCTGACTGTGTTTCTGTATTTGTCTGAA
AATTAGGGCCAGACTGTTACCACTCCCTTAAGTTTGACCTTAGGTCACTGGAAAGATGTCGAGCGGATCG
CTCACAACCAGTCGGTAGATGTCAAGAAGAGACGTTGGGTTACCTTCTGCTCTGCAGAATGGCCAACCTT
TAACGTCGGATGGCCGCGAGACGGCACCTTTAACCGAGACCTCATCACCCAGGTTAAGATCAAGGTCTTT
TCACCTGGCCCGCATGGACACCCAGACCAGGTCCCCTACATCGTGACCTGGGAAGCCTTGGCTTTTGACC
CCCCTCCCTGGGTCAAGCCCTTTGTACACCCTAAGCCTCCGCCTCCTCTTCCTCCATCCGCCCCGTCTCT
CCCCCTTGAACCTCCTCGTTCGACCCCGCCTCGATCCTCCCTTTATCCAGCCCTCACTCCTTCTCTAGGC
GCCGGAATTAGATCTCTCGAGGTTGCCACCATGAGCGAGCTGATAACAGAAAACATGCACATGAAGCTCT
ACATGGAAGGTACCGTCAACAACCACCATTTCAAGTGTACTTCTGAAGGCGAAGGTAAGCCTTACGAAGG
CACCCAAACCCAACGCATTAAAGTAGTGGAAGGGGGACCCCTGCCCTTCGCCTTCGATATTTTGGCAACA
AGCTTCATGTACGGAAGTCATACGTTTATCAATCATACGCAGGGGATCCCTGATTTCTGGAAACAGAGTT
TCCCAGAGGGGTTCACGTGGGAGCGAGTAACTACTTACGAGGACGGCGGGGTACTGACAGCCACACAAGA
TACATCTCTTCAGGATGGCTGCTTGATCTATAATGTGAAGATTCGCGGCGTTAACTTTCCCAGTAACGGC
CCTGTCATGCAGAAAAAAACGCTTGGGTGGGAGGCTCACACAGAAATGCTCTACCCAGCAGATGGGGGTC
TGGAGGGTAGAACTGCTCTGGCCCTGAAGCTCGTGGGCGGCGGTCACCTCATTTGCAACTTTAAAACCAC
CTATCGGTCTAAGAAGCCAGCAAAGAACCTCAAGATGCCCGGAGTTTATTATGTTGACTACAGGCTCGAG
CGGATCAAGGAAGCTGACAAGGAGACCTACGTGGAGCAGCATGAAGTTGCAGTAGCTCGCTACTGCGATT
TGCCATCTAAGTTGGGCCATAAGCTGAATTGAAACGAATTCTACCGGGTAGGGGAGGCGCTTTTCCCAAG
GCAGTCTGGAGCATGCGCTTTAGCAGCCCCGCTGGGCACTTGGCGCTACACAAGTGGCCTCTGGCCTCGC
ACACATTCCACATCCACCGGTAGGCGCCAACCGGCTCCGTTCTTTGGTGGCCCCTTCGCGCCACCTTCTA
CTCCTCCCCTAGTCAGGAAGTTCCCCCCCGCCCCGCAGCTCGCGTCGTGCAGGACGTGACAAATGGAAGT
AGCACGTCTCACTAGTCTCGTGCAGATGGACAGCACCGCTGAGCAATGGAAGCGGGTAGGCCTTTGGGGC
AGCGGCCAATAGCAGCTTTGCTCCTTCGCTTTCTGGGCTCAGAGGCTGGGAAGGGGTGGGTCCGGGGGCG
GGCTCAGGGGCGGGCTCAGGGGCGGGGCGGGCGCCCGAAGGTCCTCCGGAGGCCCGGCATTCTGCACGCT
TCAAAAGCGCACGTCTGCCGCGCTGTTCTCCTCTTCCTCATCTCCGGGCCTTTCGACCTGCAGCCCAAGC
TTACCATGACCGAGTACAAGCCCACGGTGCGCCTCGCCACCCGCGACGACGTCCCCAGGGCCGTACGCAC
CCTCGCCGCCGCGTTCGCCGACTACCCCGCCACGCGCCACACCGTCGATCCGGACCGCCACATCGAGCGG
GTCACCGAGCTGCAAGAACTCTTCCTCACGCGCGTCGGGCTCGACATCGGCAAGGTGTGGGTCGCGGACG
ACGGCGCCGCGGTGGCGGTCTGGACCACGCCGGAGAGCGTCGAAGCGGGGGCGGTGTTCGCCGAGATCGG
CCCGCGCATGGCCGAGTTGAGCGGTTCCCGGCTGGCCGCGCAGCAACAGATGGAAGGCCTCCTGGCGCCG
CACCGGCCCAAGGAGCCCGCGTGGTTCCTGGCCACCGTCGGCGTCTCGCCCGACCACCAGGGCAAGGGTC
TGGGCAGCGCCGTCGTGCTCCCCGGAGTGGAGGCGGCCGAGCGCGCCGGGGTGCCCGCCTTCCTGGAGAC
CTCCGCGCCCCGCAACCTCCCCTTCTACGAGCGGCTCGGCTTCACCGTCACCGCCGACGTCGAGGTGCCC
GAAGGACCGCGCACCTGGTGCATGACCCGCAAGCCCGGTGCCTGACGCCCGCCCCACGACCCGCAGCGCC
CGACCGAAAGGAGCGCACGACCCCATGCATCGATAAAATAAAAGATTTTATTTAGTCTCCAGAAAAAGGG
GGGAATGAAAGACCCCACCTGTAGGTTTGGCAAGCTAGCTTAAGTAACGCCATTTTGCAAGGCATGGAAA
ATACATAACTGAGAATAGAGAAGTTCAGATCAAGGTTAGGAACAGAGAGACAGCAGAATATGGGCCAAAC
AGGATATCTGTGGTAAGCAGTTCCTGCCCCGGCTCAGGGCCAAGAACAGATGGTCCCCAGATGCGGTCCC
GCCCTCAGCAGTTTCTAGAGAACCATCAGATGTTTCCAGGGTGCCCCAAGGACCTGAAATGACCCTGTGC
CTTATTTGAACTAACCAATCAGTTCGCTTCTCGCTTCTGTTCGCGCGCTTCTGCTCCCCGAGCTCAATAA
AAGAGCCCACAACCCCTCACTCGGCGCGCCAGTCCTCCGATAGACTGCGTCGCCCGGGTACCCGTGTATC
CAATAAACCCTCTTGCAGTTGCATCCGACTTGTGGTCTCGCTGTTCCTTGGGAGGGTCTCCTCTGAGTGA
TTGACTACCCGTCAGCGGGGGTCTTTCATGGGTAACAGTTTCTTGAAGTTGGAGAACAACATTCTGAGGG
TAGGAGTCGAATATTAAGTAATCCTGACTCAATTAGCCACTGTTTTGAATCCACATACTCCAATACTCCT
GAAATAGTTCATTATGGACAGCGCAGAAAGAGCTGGGGAGAATTGTGAAATTGTTATCCGCTCACAATTC
CACACAACATACGAGCCGGAAGCATAAAGTGTAAAGCCTGGGGTGCCTAATGAGTGAGCTAACTCACATT
AATTGCGTTGCGCTCACTGCCCGCTTTCCAGTCGGGAAACCTGTCGTGCCAGCTGCATTAATGAATCGGC
CAACGCGCGGGGAGAGGCGGTTTGCGTATTGGGCGCTCTTCCGCTTCCTCGCTCACTGACTCGCTGCGCT
CGGTCGTTCGGCTGCGGCGAGCGGTATCAGCTCACTCAAAGGCGGTAATACGGTTATCCACAGAATCAGG
GGATAACGCAGGAAAGAACATGTGAGCAAAAGGCCAGCAAAAGGCCAGGAACCGTAAAAAGGCCGCGTTG
CTGGCGTTTTTCCATAGGCTCCGCCCCCCTGACGAGCATCACAAAAATCGACGCTCAAGTCAGAGGTGGC
GAAACCCGACAGGACTATAAAGATACCAGGCGTTTCCCCCTGGAAGCTCCCTCGTGCGCTCTCCTGTTCC
GACCCTGCCGCTTACCGGATACCTGTCCGCCTTTCTCCCTTCGGGAAGCGTGGCGCTTTCTCATAGCTCA
CGCTGTAGGTATCTCAGTTCGGTGTAGGTCGTTCGCTCCAAGCTGGGCTGTGTGCACGAACCCCCCGTTC
AGCCCGACCGCTGCGCCTTATCCGGTAACTATCGTCTTGAGTCCAACCCGGTAAGACACGACTTATCGCC
ACTGGCAGCAGCCACTGGTAACAGGATTAGCAGAGCGAGGTATGTAGGCGGTGCTACAGAGTTCTTGAAG
TGGTGGCCTAACTACGGCTACACTAGAAGAACAGTATTTGGTATCTGCGCTCTGCTGAAGCCAGTTACCT
TCGGAAAAAGAGTTGGTAGCTCTTGATCCGGCAAACAAACCACCGCTGGTAGCGGTGGTTTTTTTGTTTG
CAAGCAGCAGATTACGCGCAGAAAAAAAGGATCTCAAGAAGATCCTTTGATCTTTTCTACGGGGTCTGAC
GCTCAGTGGAACGAAAACTCACGTTAAGGGATTTTGGTCATGAGATTATCAAAAAGGATCTTCACCTAGA
TCCTTTTAAATTAAAAATGAAGTTTTAAATCAATCTAAAGTATATATGAGTAAACTTGGTCTGACAGTTA
CCAATGCTTAATCAGTGAGGCACCTATCTCAGCGATCTGTCTATTTCGTTCATCCATAGTTGCCTGACTC
CCCGTCGTGTAGATAACTACGATACGGGAGGGCTTACCATCTGGCCCCAGTGCTGCAATGATACCGCGAG
ACCCACGCTCACCGGCTCCAGATTTATCAGCAATAAACCAGCCAGCCGGAAGGGCCGAGCGCAGAAGTGG
TCCTGCAACTTTATCCGCCTCCATCCAGTCTATTAATTGTTGCCGGGAAGCTAGAGTAAGTAGTTCGCCA
GTTAATAGTTTGCGCAACGTTGTTGCCATTGCTACAGGCATCGTGGTGTCACGCTCGTCGTTTGGTATGG
CTTCATTCAGCTCCGGTTCCCAACGATCAAGGCGAGTTACATGATCCCCCATGTTGTGCAAAAAAGCGGT
TAGCTCCTTCGGTCCTCCGATCGTTGTCAGAAGTAAGTTGGCCGCAGTGTTATCACTCATGGTTATGGCA
GCACTGCATAATTCTCTTACTGTCATGCCATCCGTAAGATGCTTTTCTGTGACTGGTGAGTACTCAACCA
AGTCATTCTGAGAATAGTGTATGCGGCGACCGAGTTGCTCTTGCCCGGCGTCAATACGGGATAATACCGC
GCCACATAGCAGAACTTTAAAAGTGCTCATCATTGGAAAACGTTCTTCGGGGCGAAAACTCTCAAGGATC
TTACCGCTGTTGAGATCCAGTTCGATGTAACCCACTCGTGCACCCAACTGATCTTCAGCATCTTTTACTT
TCACCAGCGTTTCTGGGTGAGCAAAAACAGGAAGGCAAAATGCCGCAAAAAAGGGAATAAGGGCGACACG
GAAATGTTGAATACTCATACTCTTCCTTTTTCAATATTATTGAAGCATTTATCAGGGTTATTGTCTCATG
AGCGGATACATATTTGAATGTATTTAGAAAAATAAACAAATAGGGGTTCCGCGCACATTTCCCCGAAAAG
TGCCACCTGACGTCTAAGAAACCATTATTATCATGACATTAACCTATAAAAATAGGCGTATCACGAGGCC
CTTTCGTCTCGCGCGTTTCGGTGATGACGGTGAAAACCTCTGACACATGCAGCTCCCGGAGACGGTCACA
GCTTGTCTGTAAGCGGATGCCGGGAGCAGACAAGCCCGTCAGGGCGCGTCAGCGGGTGTTGGCGGGTGTC
GGGGCTGGCTTAACTATGCGGCATCAGAGCAGATTGTACTGAGAGTGCACCATATGCGGTGTGAAATACC
GCACAGATGCGTAAGGAGAAAATACCGCATCAGGCGCCATTCGCCATTCAGGCTGCGCAACTGTTGGGAA
GGGCGATCGGTGCGGGCCTCTTCGCTATTACGCCAGCTGGCGAAAGGGGGATGTGCTGCAAGGCGATTAA
GTTGGGTAACGCCAGGGTTTTCCCAGTCACGACGTTGTAAAACGACGGCGCAAGGAATGGTGCATGCAAG
GAGATGGCGCCCAACAGTCCCCCGGCCACGGGGCCTGCCACCATACCCACGCCGAAACAAGCGCTCATGA
GCCCGAAGTGGCGAGCCCGATCTTCCCCATCGGTGATGTCGGCGATATAGGCGCCAGCAACCGCACCTGT
GGCGCCGGTGATGCCGGCCACGATGCGTCCGGCGTAGAGGCGATTAGTCCAATTTGTTAAAGACAGGATA
TCAGTGGTCCAGGCTCTAGTTTTGACTCAACAATATCACCAGCTGAAGCCTATAGAGTACGAGCCATAGA
TAAAATAAAAGATTTTATTTAGTCTCCAGAAAAAGGGGGGAA
