>Addgene plasmid #96939 | pMSCVpuro-TagRFP657 | depositor partial sequence | sequence record 214481 | pMSCVpuro-TagRFP657 sequence 702 bps
ATGAGCGAGCTGATAACAGAAAACATGCACATGAAGCTCTACATGGAAGGTACCGTCAACAACCACCATT
TCAAGTGTACTTCTGAAGGCGAAGGTAAGCCTTACGAAGGCACCCAAACCCAACGCATTAAAGTAGTGGA
AGGGGGACCCCTGCCCTTCGCCTTCGATATTTTGGCAACAAGCTTCATGTACGGAAGTCATACGTTTATC
AATCATACGCAGGGGATCCCTGATTTCTGGAAACAGAGTTTCCCAGAGGGGTTCACGTGGGAGCGAGTAA
CTACTTACGAGGACGGCGGGGTACTGACAGCCACACAAGATACATCTCTTCAGGATGGCTGCTTGATCTA
TAATGTGAAGATTCGCGGCGTTAACTTTCCCAGTAACGGCCCTGTCATGCAGAAAAAAACGCTTGGGTGG
GAGGCTCACACAGAAATGCTCTACCCAGCAGATGGGGGTCTGGAGGGTAGAACTGCTCTGGCCCTGAAGC
TCGTGGGCGGCGGTCACCTCATTTGCAACTTTAAAACCACCTATCGGTCTAAGAAGCCAGCAAAGAACCT
CAAGATGCCCGGAGTTTATTATGTTGACTACAGGCTCGAGCGGATCAAGGAAGCTGACAAGGAGACCTAC
GTGGAGCAGCATGAAGTTGCAGTAGCTCGCTACTGCGATTTGCCATCTAAGTTGGGCCATAAGCTGAATT
GA
